>Addgene plasmid #104406 | p-dCas9-LSD1-Hygro | depositor full sequence | sequence record 197883 | Full Sequence
TGTATTTAGAAAAATAAACAAATAGGGGTTCCGCGCACATTTCCCCGAAAAGTGCCACCTGACGTCGACG
GGTATACAGACATGATAAGATACATTGATGAGTTTGGACAAACCACAACTAGAATGCAGTGAAAAAAATG
CTTTATTTGTGAAATTTGTGATGCTATTGCTTTATTTGTAACCATTATAAGCTGCAATAAACAAGTTGGG
GTGGGCGAAGAACTCTCGGCATCTACTCTATTCCTTTGCCCTCGGACGAGTGCTGGGGCGTCGGTTTCCA
CTATCGGCGAGTACTTCTACACAGCCATCGGTCCAGACGGCCGCGCTTCTGCGGGCGATTTGTGTACGCC
CGACAGTCCCGGCTCCGGATCGGACGATTGCGTCGCATCGACCCTGCGCCCAAGCTGCATCATCGAAATT
GCCGTCAACCAAGCTCTGATAGAGTTGGTCAAGACCAATGCGGAGCATATACGCCCGGAGCCGCGGCGAT
CCTGCAAGCTCCGGATGCCTCCGCTCGAAGTAGCGCGTCTGCTGCTCCATACAAGCCAACCACGGCCTCC
AGAAGAAGATGTTGGCGACCTCGTATTGGGAATCCCCGAACATCGCCTCGCTCCAGTCAATGACCGCTGT
TATGCGGCCATTGTCCGTCAGGACATTGTTGGAGCCGAAATCCGCGTGCACGAGGTGCCGGACTTCGGGG
CAGTCCTCGGCCCAAAGCATCAGCTCATCGAGAGCCTGCGCGACGGACGCACTGACGGTGTCGTCCATCA
CAGTTTGCCAGTGATACACATGGGGATCAGCAATCGCGCATATGAAATCACGCCATGTAGTGTATTGACC
GATTCCTTGCGGTCCGAATGGGCCGAACCCGCTCGTCTGGCTAAGATCGGCCGCAGCGATCGCATCCATG
GCCTCCGCGACCGGCTGCAGAACAGCGGGCAGTTCGGTTTCAGGCAGGTCTTGCAACGTGACACCCTGTG
CACGGCGGGAGATGCAATAGGTCAGGCTCTCGCTGAATTCCCCAATGTCAAGCACTTCCGGAATCGGGAG
CGCGGCCGATGCAAAGTGCCGATAAACATAACGATCTTTGTAGAAACCATCGGCGCAGCTATTTACCCGC
AGGACATATCCACGCCCTCCTACATCGAAGCTGAAAGCACGAGATTCTTCGCCCTCCGAGAGCTGCATCA
GGTCGGAGACGCTGTCGAACTTTTCGATCAGAAACTTCTCGACAGACGTCGCGGTGAGTTCAGGCTTTTT
CATGGTGGCGGGATGCAGGTCGAAAGGCCCGGAGATGAGGAAGAGGAGAACAGCGCGGCAGACGTGCGCT
TTTGAAGCGTGCAGAATGCCGGGCCTCCGGAGGACCTTCGGGCGCCCGCCCCGCCCCTGAGCCCGCCCCT
GAGCCCGCCCCCGGACCCACCCCTTCCCAGCCTCTGAGCCCAGAAAGCGAAGGAGCAAAGCTGCTATTGG
CCGCTGCCCCAAAGGCCTACCCGCTTCCATTGCTCAGCGGTGCTGTCCATCTGCACGAGACTAGTGAGAC
GTGCTACTTCCATTTGTCACGTCCTGCACGACGCGAGCTGCGGGGCGGGGGGGAACTTCCTGACTAGGGG
AGGAGTAGAAGGTGGCGCGAAGGGGCCACCAAAGAACGGAGCCGGTTGGCGCCTACCGGTGGATGTGGAA
TGTGTGCGAGGCCAGAGGCCACTTGTGTAGCGCCAAGTGCCCAGCGGGGCTGCTAAAGCGCATGCTCCAG
ACTGCCTTGGGAAAAGCGCCTCCCCTACCCGGTTGACATTGATTATTGACTAGTTATTAATAGTAATCAA
TTACGGGGTCATTAGTTCATAGCCCATATATGGAGTTCCGCGTTACATAACTTACGGTAAATGGCCCGCC
TGGCTGACCGCCCAACGACCCCCGCCCATTGACGTCAATAATGACGTATGTTCCCATAGTAACGCCAATA
GGGACTTTCCATTGACGTCAATGGGTGGAGTATTTACGGTAAACTGCCCACTTGGCAGTACATCAAGTGT
ATCATATGCCAAGTACGCCCCCTATTGACGTCAATGACGGTAAATGGCCCGCCTGGCATTATGCCCAGTA
CATGACCTTATGGGACTTTCCTACTTGGCAGTACATCTACGTATTAGTCATCGCTATTACCATGGTGATG
CGGTTTTGGCAGTACATCAATGGGCGTGGATAGCGGTTTGACTCACGGGGATTTCCAAGTCTCCACCCCA
TTGACGTCAATGGGAGTTTGTTTTGGCACCAAAATCAACGGGACTTTCCAAAATGTCGTAACAACTCCGC
CCCATTGACGCAAATGGGCGGTAGGCGTGTACGGTGGGAGGTCTATATAAGCAGAGCTGGTTTAGTGAAC
CGTCAGATCCGCTAGAGATCCGCGGCCGCTAATACGACTCACTATAGGGAGAGCCGCCACCATGGATAAA
AAGTATTCTATTGGTTTAGCCATCGGCACTAATTCCGTTGGATGGGCTGTCATAACCGATGAATACAAAG
TACCTTCAAAGAAATTTAAGGTGTTGGGGAACACAGACCGTCATTCGATTAAAAAGAATCTTATCGGTGC
CCTCCTATTCGATAGTGGCGAAACGGCAGAGGCGACTCGCCTGAAACGAACCGCTCGGAGAAGGTATACA
CGTCGCAAGAACCGAATATGTTACTTACAAGAAATTTTTAGCAATGAGATGGCCAAAGTTGACGATTCTT
TCTTTCACCGTTTGGAAGAGTCCTTCCTTGTCGAAGAGGACAAGAAACATGAACGGCACCCCATCTTTGG
AAACATAGTAGATGAGGTGGCATATCATGAAAAGTACCCAACGATTTATCACCTCAGAAAAAAGCTAGTT
GACTCAACTGATAAAGCGGACCTGAGGTTAATCTACTTGGCTCTTGCCCATATGATAAAGTTCCGTGGGC
ACTTTCTCATTGAGGGTGATCTAAATCCGGACAACTCGGATGTCGACAAACTGTTCATCCAGTTAGTACA
AACCTATAATCAGTTGTTTGAAGAGAACCCTATAAATGCAAGTGGCGTGGATGCGAAGGCTATTCTTAGC
GCCCGCCTCTCTAAATCCCGACGGCTAGAAAACCTGATCGCACAATTACCCGGAGAGAAGAAAAATGGGT
TGTTCGGTAACCTTATAGCGCTCTCACTAGGCCTGACACCAAATTTTAAGTCGAACTTCGACTTAGCTGA
AGATGCCAAATTGCAGCTTAGTAAGGACACGTACGATGACGATCTCGACAATCTACTGGCACAAATTGGA
GATCAGTATGCGGACTTATTTTTGGCTGCCAAAAACCTTAGCGATGCAATCCTCCTATCTGACATACTGA
GAGTTAATACTGAGATTACCAAGGCGCCGTTATCCGCTTCAATGATCAAAAGGTACGATGAACATCACCA
AGACTTGACACTTCTCAAGGCCCTAGTCCGTCAGCAACTGCCTGAGAAATATAAGGAAATATTCTTTGAT
CAGTCGAAAAACGGGTACGCAGGTTATATTGACGGCGGAGCGAGTCAAGAGGAATTCTACAAGTTTATCA
AACCCATATTAGAGAAGATGGATGGGACGGAAGAGTTGCTTGTAAAACTCAATCGCGAAGATCTACTGCG
AAAGCAGCGGACTTTCGACAACGGTAGCATTCCACATCAAATCCACTTAGGCGAATTGCATGCTATACTT
AGAAGGCAGGAGGATTTTTATCCGTTCCTCAAAGACAATCGTGAAAAGATTGAGAAAATCCTAACCTTTC
GCATACCTTACTATGTGGGACCCCTGGCCCGAGGGAACTCTCGGTTCGCATGGATGACAAGAAAGTCCGA
AGAAACGATTACTCCATGGAATTTTGAGGAAGTTGTCGATAAAGGTGCGTCAGCTCAATCGTTCATCGAG
AGGATGACCAACTTTGACAAGAATTTACCGAACGAAAAAGTATTGCCTAAGCACAGTTTACTTTACGAGT
ATTTCACAGTGTACAATGAACTCACGAAAGTTAAGTATGTCACTGAGGGCATGCGTAAACCCGCCTTTCT
AAGCGGAGAACAGAAGAAAGCAATAGTAGATCTGTTATTCAAGACCAACCGCAAAGTGACAGTTAAGCAA
TTGAAAGAGGACTACTTTAAGAAAATTGAATGCTTCGATTCTGTCGAGATCTCCGGGGTAGAAGATCGAT
TTAATGCGTCACTTGGTACGTATCATGACCTCCTAAAGATAATTAAAGATAAGGACTTCCTGGATAACGA
AGAGAATGAAGATATCTTAGAAGATATAGTGTTGACTCTTACCCTCTTTGAAGATCGGGAAATGATTGAG
GAAAGACTAAAAACATACGCTCACCTGTTCGACGATAAGGTTATGAAACAGTTAAAGAGGCGTCGCTATA
CGGGCTGGGGACGATTGTCGCGGAAACTTATCAACGGGATAAGAGACAAGCAAAGTGGTAAAACTATTCT
CGATTTTCTAAAGAGCGACGGCTTCGCCAATAGGAACTTTATGCAGCTGATCCATGATGACTCTTTAACC
TTCAAAGAGGATATACAAAAGGCACAGGTTTCCGGACAAGGGGACTCATTGCACGAACATATTGCGAATC
TTGCTGGTTCGCCAGCCATCAAAAAGGGCATACTCCAGACAGTCAAAGTAGTGGATGAGCTAGTTAAGGT
CATGGGACGTCACAAACCGGAAAACATTGTAATCGAGATGGCACGCGAAAATCAAACGACTCAGAAGGGG
CAAAAAAACAGTCGAGAGCGGATGAAGAGAATAGAAGAGGGTATTAAAGAACTGGGCAGCCAGATCTTAA
AGGAGCATCCTGTGGAAAATACCCAATTGCAGAACGAGAAACTTTACCTCTATTACCTACAAAATGGAAG
GGACATGTATGTTGATCAGGAACTGGACATAAACCGTTTATCTGATTACGACGTCGATGCCATTGTACCC
CAATCCTTTTTGAAGGACGATTCAATCGACAATAAAGTGCTTACACGCTCGGATAAGAACCGAGGGAAAA
GTGACAATGTTCCAAGCGAGGAAGTCGTAAAGAAAATGAAGAACTATTGGCGGCAGCTCCTAAATGCGAA
ACTGATAACGCAAAGAAAGTTCGATAACTTAACTAAAGCTGAGAGGGGTGGCTTGTCTGAACTTGACAAG
GCCGGATTTATTAAACGTCAGCTCGTGGAAACCCGCCAAATCACAAAGCATGTTGCACAGATACTAGATT
CCCGAATGAATACGAAATACGACGAGAACGATAAGCTGATTCGGGAAGTCAAAGTAATCACTTTAAAGTC
AAAATTGGTGTCGGACTTCAGAAAGGATTTTCAATTCTATAAAGTTAGGGAGATAAATAACTACCACCAT
GCGCACGACGCTTATCTTAATGCCGTCGTAGGGACCGCACTCATTAAGAAATACCCGAAGCTAGAAAGTG
AGTTTGTGTATGGTGATTACAAAGTTTATGACGTCCGTAAGATGATCGCGAAAAGCGAACAGGAGATAGG
CAAGGCTACAGCCAAATACTTCTTTTATTCTAACATTATGAATTTCTTTAAGACGGAAATCACTCTGGCA
AACGGAGAGATACGCAAACGACCTTTAATTGAAACCAATGGGGAGACAGGTGAAATCGTATGGGATAAGG
GCCGGGACTTCGCGACGGTGAGAAAAGTTTTGTCCATGCCCCAAGTCAACATAGTAAAGAAAACTGAGGT
GCAGACCGGAGGGTTTTCAAAGGAATCGATTCTTCCAAAAAGGAATAGTGATAAGCTCATCGCTCGTAAA
AAGGACTGGGACCCGAAAAAGTACGGTGGCTTCGATAGCCCTACAGTTGCCTATTCTGTCCTAGTAGTGG
CAAAAGTTGAGAAGGGAAAATCCAAGAAACTGAAGTCAGTCAAAGAATTATTGGGGATAACGATTATGGA
GCGCTCGTCTTTTGAAAAGAACCCCATCGACTTCCTTGAGGCGAAAGGTTACAAGGAAGTAAAAAAGGAT
CTCATAATTAAACTACCAAAGTATAGTCTGTTTGAGTTAGAAAATGGCCGAAAACGGATGTTGGCTAGCG
CCGGAGAGCTTCAAAAGGGGAACGAACTCGCACTACCGTCTAAATACGTGAATTTCCTGTATTTAGCGTC
CCATTACGAGAAGTTGAAAGGTTCACCTGAAGATAACGAACAGAAGCAACTTTTTGTTGAGCAGCACAAA
CATTATCTCGACGAAATCATAGAGCAAATTTCGGAATTCAGTAAGAGAGTCATCCTAGCTGATGCCAATC
TGGACAAAGTATTAAGCGCATACAACAAGCACAGGGATAAACCCATACGTGAGCAGGCGGAAAATATTAT
CCATTTGTTTACTCTTACCAACCTCGGCGCTCCAGCCGCATTCAAGTATTTTGACACAACGATAGATCGC
AAACGATACACTTCTACCAAGGAGGTGCTAGACGCGACACTGATTCACCAATCCATCACGGGATTATATG
AAACTCGGATAGATTTGTCACAGCTTGGGGGTGACGGATCCCCCAAGAAGAAGAGGAAAGTCTCGAGCGA
CTACAAAGACCATGACGGTGATTATAAAGATCATGACATCGATTACAAGGATGACGATGACAAGGCTGCA
GGAGGCGGAGGTAGC
[1998 nt withheld, positions 6666-8663]
CCTCGCCAGGCCACACCAGGTGTTCCTGCACAGCAGTCCCCAAGCATGTGAAAACCCGCTGATCAGCCTC
GACTGTGCCTTCTAGTTGCCAGCCATCTGTTGTTTGCCCCTCCCCCGTGCCTTCCTTGACCCTGGAAGGT
GCCACTCCCACTGTCCTTTCCTAATAAAATGAGGAAATTGCATCGCATTGTCTGAGTAGGTGTCATTCTA
TTCTGGGGGGTGGGGTGGGGCAGGACAGCAAGGGGGAGGATTGGGAAGACAATAGCAGGCATGCTGGGGA
TGCGGTGGGCTCTATGGCTTCTGAGGCGGAAAGAACCAGCTGGGGCTCGATACCGTCGACCTCTAGCTAG
AGCTTGGCGTAATCATGGTCATAGCTGTTTCCTGTGTGAAATTGTTATCCGCTCACAATTCCACACAACA
TACGAGCCGGAAGCATAAAGTGTAAAGCCTAGGGTGCCTAATGAGTGAGCTAACTCACATTAATTGCGTT
GCGCTCACTGCCCGCTTTCCAGTCGGGAAACCTGTCGTGCCAGCTGCATTAATGAATCGGCCAACGCGCG
GGGAGAGGCGGTTTGCGTATTGGGCGCTCTTCCGCTTCCTCGCTCACTGACTCGCTGCGCTCGGTCGTTC
GGCTGCGGCGAGCGGTATCAGCTCACTCAAAGGCGGTAATACGGTTATCCACAGAATCAGGGGATAACGC
AGGAAAGAACATGTGAGCAAAAGGCCAGCAAAAGGCCAGGAACCGTAAAAAGGCCGCGTTGCTGGCGTTT
TTCCATAGGCTCCGCCCCCCTGACGAGCATCACAAAAATCGACGCTCAAGTCAGAGGTGGCGAAACCCGA
CAGGACTATAAAGATACCAGGCGTTTCCCCCTGGAAGCTCCCTCGTGCGCTCTCCTGTTCCGACCCTGCC
GCTTACCGGATACCTGTCCGCCTTTCTCCCTTCGGGAAGCGTGGCGCTTTCTCAATGCTCACGCTGTAGG
TATCTCAGTTCGGTGTAGGTCGTTCGCTCCAAGCTGGGCTGTGTGCACGAACCCCCCGTTCAGCCCGACC
GCTGCGCCTTATCCGGTAACTATCGTCTTGAGTCCAACCCGGTAAGACACGACTTATCGCCACTGGCAGC
AGCCACTGGTAACAGGATTAGCAGAGCGAGGTATGTAGGCGGTGCTACAGAGTTCTTGAAGTGGTGGCCT
AACTACGGCTACACTAGAAGGACAGTATTTGGTATCTGCGCTCTGCTGAAGCCAGTTACCTTCGGAAAAA
GAGTTGGTAGCTCTTGATCCGGCAAACAAACCACCGCTGGTAGCGGTGGTTTTTTTGTTTGCAAGCAGCA
GATTACGCGCAGAAAAAAAGGATCTCAAGAAGATCCTTTGATCTTTTCTACGGGGTCTGACGCTCAGTGG
AACGAAAACTCACGTTAAGGGATTTTGGTCATGAGATTATCAAAAAGGATCTTCACCTAGATCCTTTTAA
ATTAAAAATGAAGTTTTAAATCAATCTAAAGTATATATGAGTAAACTTGGTCTGACAGTTACCAATGCTT
AATCAGTGAGGCACCTATCTCAGCGATCTGTCTATTTCGTTCATCCATAGTTGCCTGACTCCCCGTCGTG
TAGATAACTACGATACGGGAGGGCTTACCATCTGGCCCCAGTGCTGCAATGATACCGCGAGACCCACGCT
CACCGGCTCCAGATTTATCAGCAATAAACCAGCCAGCCGGAAGGGCCGAGCGCAGAAGTGGTCCTGCAAC
TTTATCCGCCTCCATCCAGTCTATTAATTGTTGCCGGGAAGCTAGAGTAAGTAGTTCGCCAGTTAATAGT
TTGCGCAACGTTGTTGCCATTGCTACAGGCATCGTGGTGTCACGCTCGTCGTTTGGTATGGCTTCATTCA
GCTCCGGTTCCCAACGATCAAGGCGAGTTACATGATCCCCCATGTTGTGCAAAAAAGCGGTTAGCTCCTT
CGGTCCTCCGATCGTTGTCAGAAGTAAGTTGGCCGCAGTGTTATCACTCATGGTTATGGCAGCACTGCAT
AATTCTCTTACTGTCATGCCATCCGTAAGATGCTTTTCTGTGACTGGTGAGTACTCAACCAAGTCATTCT
GAGAATAGTGTATGCGGCGACCGAGTTGCTCTTGCCCGGCGTCAATACGGGATAATACCGCGCCACATAG
CAGAACTTTAAAAGTGCTCATCATTGGAAAACGTTCTTCGGGGCGAAAACTCTCAAGGATCTTACCGCTG
TTGAGATCCAGTTCGATGTAACCCACTCGTGCACCCAACTGATCTTCAGCATCTTTTACTTTCACCAGCG
TTTCTGGGTGAGCAAAAACAGGAAGGCAAAATGCCGCAAAAAAGGGAATAAGGGCGACACGGAAATGTTG
AATACTCATACTCTTCCTTTTTCAATATTATTGAAGCATTTATCAGGGTTATTGTCTCATGAGCGGATAC
ATATTTGAA
Features (pLannotate 1.2.2; 18 found; start..end, strand, type, name):
     86..207     -  polyA_signal   SV40 poly(A) signal: SV40 polyadenylation signal
    238..1263    -  CDS            HygR: aminoglycoside phosphotransferase from E. coli; aph(4)-Ia; confers resistance to hygromycin
   1281..1780    -  promoter       PGK promoter: mouse phosphoglycerate kinase 1 promoter
   1785..2164    +  enhancer       CMV enhancer: human cytomegalovirus immediate early enhancer
   2165..2368    +  promoter       CMV promoter: human cytomegalovirus (CMV) immediate early promoter
   2410..2428    +  promoter       T7 promoter: promoter for bacteriophage T7 RNA polymerase
   2442..6545    +  CDS            Cas9 VQR: Streptococcus pyogenes Cas9 endonuclease with the D1135V/R1335Q/T1337R mutations has an altered recognition specificity for the protospacer adjacent motif (PAM) (Kleinstiver et al., 2015)
   6579..6644    +  CDS            3xFLAG: three tandem FLAG® epitope tags, followed by an enterokinase cleavage site
   6666..8711    +  CDS            KDM1A (fragment) (sequence partly withheld): KDM1A_HUMAN - Also known as AOF2, KDM1, KIAA0601, LSD1. Experimental evidence at protein level: Swiss-Prot protein existence level 1. Histone demethylase that can demethylate both 'Lys-4' (H3K4me) and 'Lys-9' (H3K9me) of histone H3, thereby acting as a coactivator or a corepressor, depending on the context (PubMed:15620353, PubMed:15811342, PubMed:16140033, PubMed:16079794, PubMed:16079795, PubMed:16223729). Acts by oxidizing the substrate by FAD to generate the corresponding imine that is subsequently hydrolyzed (PubMed:15620353, PubMed:15811342, PubMed:16079794, PubMed:21300290). Acts as a c
   8736..8960    +  polyA_signal   bGH poly(A) signal: bovine growth hormone polyadenylation signal
   8964..8985    +  promoter       SV40 promoter (fragment): SV40 enhancer and early promoter
   9053..9075    -  protein_bind   lac operator (fragment): The lac repressor binds to the lac operator to inhibit transcription in E. coli. This inhibition can be relieved by adding lactose or isopropyl-β-D-thiogalactopyranoside (IPTG). lac repressor encoded by lacI
   9079..9109    -  promoter       lac promoter: promoter for the E. coli lac operon
   9124..9145    -  protein_bind   CAP binding site: CAP binding activates transcription in the presence of cAMP. E. coli catabolite activator protein
   9158..9250    -  CDS            lacI (fragment): lac repressor; lacI; The lac repressor binds to the lac operator to inhibit transcription in E. coli. This inhibition can be relieved by adding lactose or isopropyl-β-D-thiogalactopyranoside (IPTG).
   9433..10021   -  rep_origin     ori: high-copy-number ColE1/pMB1/pBR322/pUC origin of replication
  10192..11052   -  CDS            AmpR: β-lactamase; bla; confers resistance to ampicillin, carbenicillin, and related antibiotics
  11053..35      -  promoter       AmpR promoter (across the origin): bla
