[The description below was written by a language model from this plasmid's Addgene catalogue record and pLannotate feature annotations shown in this document.]
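Description:
p-dCas9-LSD1-Hygro is a mammalian expression plasmid of about 11.1 kb for transient production of a catalytically inactive Cas9 fused to the human histone demethylase LSD1 (KDM1A). It was built by Gibson assembly on the pMLM3705 dCas9 backbone. In bacteria it is maintained through a high-copy ColE1/pUC-type origin and an ampicillin resistance gene with its own bla promoter. Short remnants of lac regulatory sequence and an SV40 promoter fragment also remain in the backbone and have no stated role.

The main expression unit is driven by the CMV immediate early enhancer and promoter, with a T7 promoter just upstream of the coding region, and ends in a bovine growth hormone polyadenylation signal. The open reading frame consists of Streptococcus pyogenes Cas9, a 3xFLAG epitope tag for detection, and then the LSD1 fragment. The automated annotation labels the Cas9 segment as the VQR PAM variant. The catalogue entry describes it only as dCas9, so this label is probably a nearest-match call rather than evidence of altered PAM specificity. The LSD1 portion is the catalytic domain, residues 171–852 of isoform B, taken from a cDNA clone. A P405H change in that clone was reverted to the consensus during assembly.

The depositor also added a hygromycin selection cassette, which sits upstream in the opposite orientation. It comprises the mouse PGK promoter, the hygromycin phosphotransferase gene and an SV40 polyadenylation signal, and it allows enrichment of transfected cells. No guide RNA cassette is annotated, so guides would have to be supplied separately. They would direct the fusion to chosen loci, where LSD1 can remove H3K4 or H3K9 methylation, consistent with use in targeted epigenome editing.
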