Addgene plasmid #104406: p-dCas9-LSD1-Hygro
Purpose: transient expression of dCas9-LSD1 fusion protein
Depositing lab: Stephan Beck. Depositing organization: University College London.
Backbone
  Vector backbone: pMLM3705
  Backbone manufacturer: Keith Joung (Addgene plasmid # 47754)
  Backbone size w/o insert (bp): 9075
  Vector type: Mammalian Expression, CRISPR
  Selectable markers: Hygromycin
Growth in bacteria
  Bacterial resistance: Ampicillin, 100 μg/mL
  Growth temperature: 37°C
  Growth strain: DH5alpha
  Copy number: High Copy
Gene/Insert
  Gene/Insert name: LSD1
  Species: H. sapiens (human)
  Mutation: IRATp970A0364D (Source Bioscience) has a P405H change that was reverted to the consensus
  Entrez Gene: KDM1A (a.k.a. AIMAH3, AOF2, BHC110, CPRF, KDM1, LSD1)
  Promoter: CMV promoter
  Cloning method: Gibson Cloning
Terms and licenses: Academic/Nonprofit Terms; Industry Terms: Not Available to Industry
Depositor comments: Backbone modification: added Hygromycin resistance cassette (PGK promoter and Hygromycin resistance gene from Addgene Plasmid 41721 (MSCVhygro- F-G9a), SV40 early polyadenylation signal from the pCDNA3.1 backbone of Addgene Plasmid 13820 (HDAC1 Flag). LSD1A isoform B catalytic domain (a.a. 171-852) was from LSD1 cDNA clone IRATp970A0364D (Source Bioscience). The P405H change in this cDNA clone was reverted to the consensus during Gibson assembly.
How to cite: p-dCas9-LSD1-Hygro was a gift from Stephan Beck (Addgene plasmid # 104406 ; http://n2t.net/addgene:104406 ; RRID:Addgene_104406)
