LOCUS       Exported 11122 bp ds-DNA circular SYN 12-MAY-2021
DEFINITION  transient expression of dCas9-LSD1 fusion protein.
ACCESSION   .
VERSION     .
KEYWORDS    p-dCas9-LSD1-Hygro
SOURCE      synthetic DNA construct
  ORGANISM  synthetic DNA construct
REFERENCE   1 (bases 1 to 11122)
  AUTHORS   Stephan Beck
  TITLE     Beck lab Cas9 plasmids
  JOURNAL   Unpublished
REFERENCE   2 (bases 1 to 11122)
  AUTHORS   .
  TITLE     Direct Submission
  JOURNAL   Exported May 12, 2021 from SnapGene Server 1.1.58
            http://www.snapgene.com
FEATURES             Location/Qualifiers
     source          1..11122
                     /organism="synthetic DNA construct"
                     /mol_type="other DNA"
     primer_bind     327..350
                     /label=MSCV-rev
                     /note="Murine stem cell virus, reverse primer"
     enhancer        390..769
                     /label=CMV enhancer
                     /note="human cytomegalovirus immediate early enhancer"
     promoter        770..973
                     /label=CMV promoter
                     /note="human cytomegalovirus (CMV) immediate early
                     promoter"
     primer_bind     924..944
                     /label=CMV-F
                     /note="Human CMV immediate early promoter, forward primer"
     primer_bind     1015..1034
                     /label=T7
                     /note="T7 promoter, forward primer"
     promoter        1015..1033
                     /label=T7 promoter
                     /note="promoter for bacteriophage T7 RNA polymerase"
     regulatory      1041..1050
                     /regulatory_class="other"
                     /note="vertebrate consensus sequence for strong initiation
                     of translation (Kozak, 1987)"
     CDS             1047..5150
                     /codon_start=1
                     /product="catalytically dead mutant of the Cas9
                     endonuclease from the Streptococcus pyogenes Type II
                     CRISPR/Cas system"
                     /label=dCas9
                     /note="RNA-guided DNA-binding protein that lacks
                     endonuclease activity due to the D10A mutation in the RuvC
                     catalytic domain and the H840A mutation in the HNH
                     catalytic domain"
                     /translation="MDKKYSIGLAIGTNSVGWAVITDEYKVPSKKFKVLGNTDRHSIKK
                     NLIGALLFDSGETAEATRLKRTARRRYTRRKNRICYLQEIFSNEMAKVDDSFFHRLEES
                     FLVEEDKKHERHPIFGNIVDEVAYHEKYPTIYHLRKKLVDSTDKADLRLIYLALAHMIK
                     FRGHFLIEGDLNPDNSDVDKLFIQLVQTYNQLFEENPINASGVDAKAILSARLSKSRRL
                     ENLIAQLPGEKKNGLFGNLIALSLGLTPNFKSNFDLAEDAKLQLSKDTYDDDLDNLLAQ
                     IGDQYADLFLAAKNLSDAILLSDILRVNTEITKAPLSASMIKRYDEHHQDLTLLKALVR
                     QQLPEKYKEIFFDQSKNGYAGYIDGGASQEEFYKFIKPILEKMDGTEELLVKLNREDLL
                     RKQRTFDNGSIPHQIHLGELHAILRRQEDFYPFLKDNREKIEKILTFRIPYYVGPLARG
                     NSRFAWMTRKSEETITPWNFEEVVDKGASAQSFIERMTNFDKNLPNEKVLPKHSLLYEY
                     FTVYNELTKVKYVTEGMRKPAFLSGEQKKAIVDLLFKTNRKVTVKQLKEDYFKKIECFD
                     SVEISGVEDRFNASLGTYHDLLKIIKDKDFLDNEENEDILEDIVLTLTLFEDREMIEER
                     LKTYAHLFDDKVMKQLKRRRYTGWGRLSRKLINGIRDKQSGKTILDFLKSDGFANRNFM
                     QLIHDDSLTFKEDIQKAQVSGQGDSLHEHIANLAGSPAIKKGILQTVKVVDELVKVMGR
                     HKPENIVIEMARENQTTQKGQKNSRERMKRIEEGIKELGSQILKEHPVENTQLQNEKLY
                     LYYLQNGRDMYVDQELDINRLSDYDVDAIVPQSFLKDDSIDNKVLTRSDKNRGKSDNVP
                     SEEVVKKMKNYWRQLLNAKLITQRKFDNLTKAERGGLSELDKAGFIKRQLVETRQITKH
                     VAQILDSRMNTKYDENDKLIREVKVITLKSKLVSDFRKDFQFYKVREINNYHHAHDAYL
                     NAVVGTALIKKYPKLESEFVYGDYKVYDVRKMIAKSEQEIGKATAKYFFYSNIMNFFKT
                     EITLANGEIRKRPLIETNGETGEIVWDKGRDFATVRKVLSMPQVNIVKKTEVQTGGFSK
                     ESILPKRNSDKLIARKKDWDPKKYGGFDSPTVAYSVLVVAKVEKGKSKKLKSVKELLGI
                     TIMERSSFEKNPIDFLEAKGYKEVKKDLIIKLPKYSLFELENGRKRMLASAGELQKGNE
                     LALPSKYVNFLYLASHYEKLKGSPEDNEQKQLFVEQHKHYLDEIIEQISEFSKRVILAD
                     ANLDKVLSAYNKHRDKPIREQAENIIHLFTLTNLGAPAAFKYFDTTIDRKRYTSTKEVL
                     DATLIHQSITGLYETRIDLSQLGGD"
     CDS             5157..5177
                     /codon_start=1
                     /product="nuclear localization signal of SV40 (simian virus
                     40) large T antigen"
                     /label=SV40 NLS
                     /translation="PKKKRKV"
     CDS             5184..5249
                     /codon_start=1
                     /product="three tandem FLAG(R) epitope tags, followed by an
                     enterokinase cleavage site"
                     /label=3xFLAG
                     /translation="DYKDHDGDYKDHDIDYKDDDDK"
     primer_bind     complement(7335..7352)
                     /label=BGH-rev
                     /note="Bovine growth hormone terminator, reverse primer.
                     Also called BGH reverse"
     polyA_signal    7341..7565
                     /label=bGH poly(A) signal
                     /note="bovine growth hormone polyadenylation signal"
     primer_bind     complement(7636..7652)
                     /label=M13 rev
                     /note="common sequencing primer, one of multiple similar
                     variants"
     primer_bind     complement(7636..7652)
                     /label=M13 Reverse
                     /note="In lacZ gene. Also called M13-rev"
     primer_bind     complement(7649..7671)
                     /label=M13/pUC Reverse
                     /note="In lacZ gene"
     protein_bind    7660..7676
                     /label=lac operator
                     /bound_moiety="lac repressor encoded by lacI"
                     /note="The lac repressor binds to the lac operator to
                     inhibit transcription in E. coli. This inhibition can be
                     relieved by adding lactose or
                     isopropyl-beta-D-thiogalactopyranoside (IPTG)."
     promoter        complement(7684..7714)
                     /label=lac promoter
                     /note="promoter for the E. coli lac operon"
     protein_bind    7729..7750
                     /label=CAP binding site
                     /bound_moiety="E. coli catabolite activator protein"
                     /note="CAP binding activates transcription in the presence
                     of cAMP."
     primer_bind     complement(7867..7884)
                     /label=L4440
                     /note="L4440 vector, forward primer"
     rep_origin      complement(8038..8626)
                     /direction=LEFT
                     /label=ori
                     /note="high-copy-number ColE1/pMB1/pBR322/pUC origin of
                     replication"
     primer_bind     complement(8118..8137)
                     /label=pBR322ori-F
                     /note="pBR322 origin, forward primer"
     CDS             complement(8797..9657)
                     /codon_start=1
                     /gene="bla"
                     /product="beta-lactamase"
                     /label=AmpR
                     /note="confers resistance to ampicillin, carbenicillin, and
                     related antibiotics"
                     /translation="MSIQHFRVALIPFFAAFCLPVFAHPETLVKVKDAEDQLGARVGYI
                     ELDLNSGKILESFRPEERFPMMSTFKVLLCGAVLSRIDAGQEQLGRRIHYSQNDLVEYS
                     PVTEKHLTDGMTVRELCSAAITMSDNTAANLLLTTIGGPKELTAFLHNMGDHVTRLDRW
                     EPELNEAIPNDERDTTMPVAMATTLRKLLTGELLTLASRQQLIDWMEADKVAGPLLRSA
                     LPAGWFIADKSGAGERGSRGIIAALGPDGKPSRIVVIYTTGSQATMDERNRQIAEIGAS
                     LIKHW"
     primer_bind     9420..9439
                     /label=Amp-R
                     /note="Ampicillin resistance gene, reverse primer"
     promoter        complement(9658..9762)
                     /gene="bla"
                     /label=AmpR promoter
     polyA_signal    9813..9934
                     /label=SV40 poly(A) signal
                     /note="SV40 polyadenylation signal"
     primer_bind     complement(9824..9843)
                     /label=EBV-rev
                     /note="SV40 polyA terminator, reverse primer"
     primer_bind     9878..9897
                     /label=SV40pA-R
                     /note="SV40 polyA, reverse primer"
     CDS             complement(9965..10990)
                     /codon_start=1
                     /gene="aph(4)-Ia"
                     /product="aminoglycoside phosphotransferase from E. coli"
                     /label=HygR
                     /note="confers resistance to hygromycin"
                     /translation="MKKPELTATSVEKFLIEKFDSVSDLMQLSEGEESRAFSFDVGGRG
                     YVLRVNSCADGFYKDRYVYRHFASAALPIPEVLDIGEFSESLTYCISRRAQGVTLQDLP
                     ETELPAVLQPVAEAMDAIAAADLSQTSGFGPFGPQGIGQYTTWRDFICAIADPHVYHWQ
                     TVMDDTVSASVAQALDELMLWAEDCPEVRHLVHADFGSNNVLTDNGRITAVIDWSEAMF
                     GDSQYEVANIFFWRPWLACMEQQTRYFERRHPELAGSPRLRAYMLRIGLDQLYQSLVDG
                     NFDDAAWAQGRCDAIVRSGAGTVGRTQIARRSAAVWTDGCVEVLADSGNRRPSTRPRAK
                     E"
     promoter        complement(11008..385)
                     /label=PGK promoter
                     /note="mouse phosphoglycerate kinase 1 promoter"
     primer_bind     complement(11056..11075)
                     /label=mPGK-F
                     /note="Mouse PGK promoter, forward primer"
ORIGIN
        1 cccctgagcc cgcccccgga cccacccctt cccagcctct gagcccagaa agcgaaggag
       61 caaagctgct attggccgct gccccaaagg cctacccgct tccattgctc agcggtgctg
      121 tccatctgca cgagactagt gagacgtgct acttccattt gtcacgtcct gcacgacgcg
      181 agctgcgggg cgggggggaa cttcctgact aggggaggag tagaaggtgg cgcgaagggg
      241 ccaccaaaga acggagccgg ttggcgccta ccggtggatg tggaatgtgt gcgaggccag
      301 aggccacttg tgtagcgcca agtgcccagc ggggctgcta aagcgcatgc tccagactgc
      361 cttgggaaaa gcgcctcccc tacccggttg acattgatta ttgactagtt attaatagta
      421 atcaattacg gggtcattag ttcatagccc atatatggag ttccgcgtta cataacttac
      481 ggtaaatggc ccgcctggct gaccgcccaa cgacccccgc ccattgacgt caataatgac
      541 gtatgttccc atagtaacgc caatagggac tttccattga cgtcaatggg tggagtattt
      601 acggtaaact gcccacttgg cagtacatca agtgtatcat atgccaagta cgccccctat
      661 tgacgtcaat gacggtaaat ggcccgcctg gcattatgcc cagtacatga ccttatggga
      721 ctttcctact tggcagtaca tctacgtatt agtcatcgct attaccatgg tgatgcggtt
      781 ttggcagtac atcaatgggc gtggatagcg gtttgactca cggggatttc caagtctcca
      841 ccccattgac gtcaatggga gtttgttttg gcaccaaaat caacgggact ttccaaaatg
      901 tcgtaacaac tccgccccat tgacgcaaat gggcggtagg cgtgtacggt gggaggtcta
      961 tataagcaga gctggtttag tgaaccgtca gatccgctag agatccgcgg ccgctaatac
     1021 gactcactat agggagagcc gccaccatgg ataaaaagta ttctattggt ttagccatcg
     1081 gcactaattc cgttggatgg gctgtcataa ccgatgaata caaagtacct tcaaagaaat
     1141 ttaaggtgtt ggggaacaca gaccgtcatt cgattaaaaa gaatcttatc ggtgccctcc
     1201 tattcgatag tggcgaaacg gcagaggcga ctcgcctgaa acgaaccgct cggagaaggt
     1261 atacacgtcg caagaaccga atatgttact tacaagaaat ttttagcaat gagatggcca
     1321 aagttgacga ttctttcttt caccgtttgg aagagtcctt ccttgtcgaa gaggacaaga
     1381 aacatgaacg gcaccccatc tttggaaaca tagtagatga ggtggcatat catgaaaagt
     1441 acccaacgat ttatcacctc agaaaaaagc tagttgactc aactgataaa gcggacctga
     1501 ggttaatcta cttggctctt gcccatatga taaagttccg tgggcacttt ctcattgagg
     1561 gtgatctaaa tccggacaac tcggatgtcg acaaactgtt catccagtta gtacaaacct
     1621 ataatcagtt gtttgaagag aaccctataa atgcaagtgg cgtggatgcg aaggctattc
     1681 ttagcgcccg cctctctaaa tcccgacggc tagaaaacct gatcgcacaa ttacccggag
     1741 agaagaaaaa tgggttgttc ggtaacctta tagcgctctc actaggcctg acaccaaatt
     1801 ttaagtcgaa cttcgactta gctgaagatg ccaaattgca gcttagtaag gacacgtacg
     1861 atgacgatct cgacaatcta ctggcacaaa ttggagatca gtatgcggac ttatttttgg
     1921 ctgccaaaaa ccttagcgat gcaatcctcc tatctgacat actgagagtt aatactgaga
     1981 ttaccaaggc gccgttatcc gcttcaatga tcaaaaggta cgatgaacat caccaagact
     2041 tgacacttct caaggcccta gtccgtcagc aactgcctga gaaatataag gaaatattct
     2101 ttgatcagtc gaaaaacggg tacgcaggtt atattgacgg cggagcgagt caagaggaat
     2161 tctacaagtt tatcaaaccc atattagaga agatggatgg gacggaagag ttgcttgtaa
     2221 aactcaatcg cgaagatcta ctgcgaaagc agcggacttt cgacaacggt agcattccac
     2281 atcaaatcca cttaggcgaa ttgcatgcta tacttagaag gcaggaggat ttttatccgt
     2341 tcctcaaaga caatcgtgaa aagattgaga aaatcctaac ctttcgcata ccttactatg
     2401 tgggacccct ggcccgaggg aactctcggt tcgcatggat gacaagaaag tccgaagaaa
     2461 cgattactcc atggaatttt gaggaagttg tcgataaagg tgcgtcagct caatcgttca
     2521 tcgagaggat gaccaacttt gacaagaatt taccgaacga aaaagtattg cctaagcaca
     2581 gtttacttta cgagtatttc acagtgtaca atgaactcac gaaagttaag tatgtcactg
     2641 agggcatgcg taaacccgcc tttctaagcg gagaacagaa gaaagcaata gtagatctgt
     2701 tattcaagac caaccgcaaa gtgacagtta agcaattgaa agaggactac tttaagaaaa
     2761 ttgaatgctt cgattctgtc gagatctccg gggtagaaga tcgatttaat gcgtcacttg
     2821 gtacgtatca tgacctccta aagataatta aagataagga cttcctggat aacgaagaga
     2881 atgaagatat cttagaagat atagtgttga ctcttaccct ctttgaagat cgggaaatga
     2941 ttgaggaaag actaaaaaca tacgctcacc tgttcgacga taaggttatg aaacagttaa
     3001 agaggcgtcg ctatacgggc tggggacgat tgtcgcggaa acttatcaac gggataagag
     3061 acaagcaaag tggtaaaact attctcgatt ttctaaagag cgacggcttc gccaatagga
     3121 actttatgca gctgatccat gatgactctt taaccttcaa agaggatata caaaaggcac
     3181 aggtttccgg acaaggggac tcattgcacg aacatattgc gaatcttgct ggttcgccag
     3241 ccatcaaaaa gggcatactc cagacagtca aagtagtgga tgagctagtt aaggtcatgg
     3301 gacgtcacaa accggaaaac attgtaatcg agatggcacg cgaaaatcaa acgactcaga
     3361 aggggcaaaa aaacagtcga gagcggatga agagaataga agagggtatt aaagaactgg
     3421 gcagccagat cttaaaggag catcctgtgg aaaataccca attgcagaac gagaaacttt
     3481 acctctatta cctacaaaat ggaagggaca tgtatgttga tcaggaactg gacataaacc
     3541 gtttatctga ttacgacgtc gatgccattg taccccaatc ctttttgaag gacgattcaa
     3601 tcgacaataa agtgcttaca cgctcggata agaaccgagg gaaaagtgac aatgttccaa
     3661 gcgaggaagt cgtaaagaaa atgaagaact attggcggca gctcctaaat gcgaaactga
     3721 taacgcaaag aaagttcgat aacttaacta aagctgagag gggtggcttg tctgaacttg
     3781 acaaggccgg atttattaaa cgtcagctcg tggaaacccg ccaaatcaca aagcatgttg
     3841 cacagatact agattcccga atgaatacga aatacgacga gaacgataag ctgattcggg
     3901 aagtcaaagt aatcacttta aagtcaaaat tggtgtcgga cttcagaaag gattttcaat
     3961 tctataaagt tagggagata aataactacc accatgcgca cgacgcttat cttaatgccg
     4021 tcgtagggac cgcactcatt aagaaatacc cgaagctaga aagtgagttt gtgtatggtg
     4081 attacaaagt ttatgacgtc cgtaagatga tcgcgaaaag cgaacaggag ataggcaagg
     4141 ctacagccaa atacttcttt tattctaaca ttatgaattt ctttaagacg gaaatcactc
     4201 tggcaaacgg agagatacgc aaacgacctt taattgaaac caatggggag acaggtgaaa
     4261 tcgtatggga taagggccgg gacttcgcga cggtgagaaa agttttgtcc atgccccaag
     4321 tcaacatagt aaagaaaact gaggtgcaga ccggagggtt ttcaaaggaa tcgattcttc
     4381 caaaaaggaa tagtgataag ctcatcgctc gtaaaaagga ctgggacccg aaaaagtacg
     4441 gtggcttcga tagccctaca gttgcctatt ctgtcctagt agtggcaaaa gttgagaagg
     4501 gaaaatccaa gaaactgaag tcagtcaaag aattattggg gataacgatt atggagcgct
     4561 cgtcttttga aaagaacccc atcgacttcc ttgaggcgaa aggttacaag gaagtaaaaa
     4621 aggatctcat aattaaacta ccaaagtata gtctgtttga gttagaaaat ggccgaaaac
     4681 ggatgttggc tagcgccgga gagcttcaaa aggggaacga actcgcacta ccgtctaaat
     4741 acgtgaattt cctgtattta gcgtcccatt acgagaagtt gaaaggttca cctgaagata
     4801 acgaacagaa gcaacttttt gttgagcagc acaaacatta tctcgacgaa atcatagagc
     4861 aaatttcgga attcagtaag agagtcatcc tagctgatgc caatctggac aaagtattaa
     4921 gcgcatacaa caagcacagg gataaaccca tacgtgagca ggcggaaaat attatccatt
     4981 tgtttactct taccaacctc ggcgctccag ccgcattcaa gtattttgac acaacgatag
     5041 atcgcaaacg atacacttct accaaggagg tgctagacgc gacactgatt caccaatcca
     5101 tcacgggatt atatgaaact cggatagatt tgtcacagct tgggggtgac ggatccccca
     5161 agaagaagag gaaagtctcg agcgactaca aagaccatga cggtgattat aaagatcatg
     5221 acatcgatta caaggatgac gatgacaagg ctgcaggagg cggaggtagc nnnnnnnnnn
     5281 nnnnnnnnnn nnnnnnnnnn nnnnnnnnnn nnnnnnnnnn nnnnnnnnnn nnnnnnnnnn
     5341 nnnnnnnnnn nnnnnnnnnn nnnnnnnnnn nnnnnnnnnn nnnnnnnnnn nnnnnnnnnn
     5401 nnnnnnnnnn nnnnnnnnnn nnnnnnnnnn nnnnnnnnnn nnnnnnnnnn nnnnnnnnnn
     5461 nnnnnnnnnn nnnnnnnnnn nnnnnnnnnn nnnnnnnnnn nnnnnnnnnn nnnnnnnnnn
     5521 nnnnnnnnnn nnnnnnnnnn nnnnnnnnnn nnnnnnnnnn nnnnnnnnnn nnnnnnnnnn
     5581 nnnnnnnnnn nnnnnnnnnn nnnnnnnnnn nnnnnnnnnn nnnnnnnnnn nnnnnnnnnn
     5641 nnnnnnnnnn nnnnnnnnnn nnnnnnnnnn nnnnnnnnnn nnnnnnnnnn nnnnnnnnnn
     5701 nnnnnnnnnn nnnnnnnnnn nnnnnnnnnn nnnnnnnnnn nnnnnnnnnn nnnnnnnnnn
     5761 nnnnnnnnnn nnnnnnnnnn nnnnnnnnnn nnnnnnnnnn nnnnnnnnnn nnnnnnnnnn
     5821 nnnnnnnnnn nnnnnnnnnn nnnnnnnnnn nnnnnnnnnn nnnnnnnnnn nnnnnnnnnn
     5881 nnnnnnnnnn nnnnnnnnnn nnnnnnnnnn nnnnnnnnnn nnnnnnnnnn nnnnnnnnnn
     5941 nnnnnnnnnn nnnnnnnnnn nnnnnnnnnn nnnnnnnnnn nnnnnnnnnn nnnnnnnnnn
     6001 nnnnnnnnnn nnnnnnnnnn nnnnnnnnnn nnnnnnnnnn nnnnnnnnnn nnnnnnnnnn
     6061 nnnnnnnnnn nnnnnnnnnn nnnnnnnnnn nnnnnnnnnn nnnnnnnnnn nnnnnnnnnn
     6121 nnnnnnnnnn nnnnnnnnnn nnnnnnnnnn nnnnnnnnnn nnnnnnnnnn nnnnnnnnnn
     6181 nnnnnnnnnn nnnnnnnnnn nnnnnnnnnn nnnnnnnnnn nnnnnnnnnn nnnnnnnnnn
     6241 nnnnnnnnnn nnnnnnnnnn nnnnnnnnnn nnnnnnnnnn nnnnnnnnnn nnnnnnnnnn
     6301 nnnnnnnnnn nnnnnnnnnn nnnnnnnnnn nnnnnnnnnn nnnnnnnnnn nnnnnnnnnn
     6361 nnnnnnnnnn nnnnnnnnnn nnnnnnnnnn nnnnnnnnnn nnnnnnnnnn nnnnnnnnnn
     6421 nnnnnnnnnn nnnnnnnnnn nnnnnnnnnn nnnnnnnnnn nnnnnnnnnn nnnnnnnnnn
     6481 nnnnnnnnnn nnnnnnnnnn nnnnnnnnnn nnnnnnnnnn nnnnnnnnnn nnnnnnnnnn
     6541 nnnnnnnnnn nnnnnnnnnn nnnnnnnnnn nnnnnnnnnn nnnnnnnnnn nnnnnnnnnn
     6601 nnnnnnnnnn nnnnnnnnnn nnnnnnnnnn nnnnnnnnnn nnnnnnnnnn nnnnnnnnnn
     6661 nnnnnnnnnn nnnnnnnnnn nnnnnnnnnn nnnnnnnnnn nnnnnnnnnn nnnnnnnnnn
     6721 nnnnnnnnnn nnnnnnnnnn nnnnnnnnnn nnnnnnnnnn nnnnnnnnnn nnnnnnnnnn
     6781 nnnnnnnnnn nnnnnnnnnn nnnnnnnnnn nnnnnnnnnn nnnnnnnnnn nnnnnnnnnn
     6841 nnnnnnnnnn nnnnnnnnnn nnnnnnnnnn nnnnnnnnnn nnnnnnnnnn nnnnnnnnnn
     6901 nnnnnnnnnn nnnnnnnnnn nnnnnnnnnn nnnnnnnnnn nnnnnnnnnn nnnnnnnnnn
     6961 nnnnnnnnnn nnnnnnnnnn nnnnnnnnnn nnnnnnnnnn nnnnnnnnnn nnnnnnnnnn
     7021 nnnnnnnnnn nnnnnnnnnn nnnnnnnnnn nnnnnnnnnn nnnnnnnnnn nnnnnnnnnn
     7081 nnnnnnnnnn nnnnnnnnnn nnnnnnnnnn nnnnnnnnnn nnnnnnnnnn nnnnnnnnnn
     7141 nnnnnnnnnn nnnnnnnnnn nnnnnnnnnn nnnnnnnnnn nnnnnnnnnn nnnnnnnnnn
     7201 nnnnnnnnnn nnnnnnnnnn nnnnnnnnnn nnnnnnnnnn nnnnnnnnnn nnnnnnnnnn
     7261 nnnnnnnncc tcgccaggcc acaccaggtg ttcctgcaca gcagtcccca agcatgtgaa
     7321 aacccgctga tcagcctcga ctgtgccttc tagttgccag ccatctgttg tttgcccctc
     7381 ccccgtgcct tccttgaccc tggaaggtgc cactcccact gtcctttcct aataaaatga
     7441 ggaaattgca tcgcattgtc tgagtaggtg tcattctatt ctggggggtg gggtggggca
     7501 ggacagcaag ggggaggatt gggaagacaa tagcaggcat gctggggatg cggtgggctc
     7561 tatggcttct gaggcggaaa gaaccagctg gggctcgata ccgtcgacct ctagctagag
     7621 cttggcgtaa tcatggtcat agctgtttcc tgtgtgaaat tgttatccgc tcacaattcc
     7681 acacaacata cgagccggaa gcataaagtg taaagcctag ggtgcctaat gagtgagcta
     7741 actcacatta attgcgttgc gctcactgcc cgctttccag tcgggaaacc tgtcgtgcca
     7801 gctgcattaa tgaatcggcc aacgcgcggg gagaggcggt ttgcgtattg ggcgctcttc
     7861 cgcttcctcg ctcactgact cgctgcgctc ggtcgttcgg ctgcggcgag cggtatcagc
     7921 tcactcaaag gcggtaatac ggttatccac agaatcaggg gataacgcag gaaagaacat
     7981 gtgagcaaaa ggccagcaaa aggccaggaa ccgtaaaaag gccgcgttgc tggcgttttt
     8041 ccataggctc cgcccccctg acgagcatca caaaaatcga cgctcaagtc agaggtggcg
     8101 aaacccgaca ggactataaa gataccaggc gtttccccct ggaagctccc tcgtgcgctc
     8161 tcctgttccg accctgccgc ttaccggata cctgtccgcc tttctccctt cgggaagcgt
     8221 ggcgctttct catagctcac gctgtaggta tctcagttcg gtgtaggtcg ttcgctccaa
     8281 gctgggctgt gtgcacgaac cccccgttca gcccgaccgc tgcgccttat ccggtaacta
     8341 tcgtcttgag tccaacccgg taagacacga cttatcgcca ctggcagcag ccactggtaa
     8401 caggattagc agagcgaggt atgtaggcgg tgctacagag ttcttgaagt ggtggcctaa
     8461 ctacggctac actagaagaa cagtatttgg tatctgcgct ctgctgaagc cagttacctt
     8521 cggaaaaaga gttggtagct cttgatccgg caaacaaacc accgctggta gcggtggttt
     8581 ttttgtttgc aagcagcaga ttacgcgcag aaaaaaagga tctcaagaag atcctttgat
     8641 cttttctacg gggtctgacg ctcagtggaa cgaaaactca cgttaaggga ttttggtcat
     8701 gagattatca aaaaggatct tcacctagat ccttttaaat taaaaatgaa gttttaaatc
     8761 aatctaaagt atatatgagt aaacttggtc tgacagttac caatgcttaa tcagtgaggc
     8821 acctatctca gcgatctgtc tatttcgttc atccatagtt gcctgactcc ccgtcgtgta
     8881 gataactacg atacgggagg gcttaccatc tggccccagt gctgcaatga taccgcgaga
     8941 cccacgctca ccggctccag atttatcagc aataaaccag ccagccggaa gggccgagcg
     9001 cagaagtggt cctgcaactt tatccgcctc catccagtct attaattgtt gccgggaagc
     9061 tagagtaagt agttcgccag ttaatagttt gcgcaacgtt gttgccattg ctacaggcat
     9121 cgtggtgtca cgctcgtcgt ttggtatggc ttcattcagc tccggttccc aacgatcaag
     9181 gcgagttaca tgatccccca tgttgtgcaa aaaagcggtt agctccttcg gtcctccgat
     9241 cgttgtcaga agtaagttgg ccgcagtgtt atcactcatg gttatggcag cactgcataa
     9301 ttctcttact gtcatgccat ccgtaagatg cttttctgtg actggtgagt actcaaccaa
     9361 gtcattctga gaatagtgta tgcggcgacc gagttgctct tgcccggcgt caatacggga
     9421 taataccgcg ccacatagca gaactttaaa agtgctcatc attggaaaac gttcttcggg
     9481 gcgaaaactc tcaaggatct taccgctgtt gagatccagt tcgatgtaac ccactcgtgc
     9541 acccaactga tcttcagcat cttttacttt caccagcgtt tctgggtgag caaaaacagg
     9601 aaggcaaaat gccgcaaaaa agggaataag ggcgacacgg aaatgttgaa tactcatact
     9661 cttccttttt caatattatt gaagcattta tcagggttat tgtctcatga gcggatacat
     9721 atttgaatgt atttagaaaa ataaacaaat aggggttccg cgcacatttc cccgaaaagt
     9781 gccacctgac gtcgacgggt atacagacat gataagatac attgatgagt ttggacaaac
     9841 cacaactaga atgcagtgaa aaaaatgctt tatttgtgaa atttgtgatg ctattgcttt
     9901 atttgtaacc attataagct gcaataaaca agttggggtg ggcgaagaac tctcggcatc
     9961 tactctattc ctttgccctc ggacgagtgc tggggcgtcg gtttccacta tcggcgagta
    10021 cttctacaca gccatcggtc cagacggccg cgcttctgcg ggcgatttgt gtacgcccga
    10081 cagtcccggc tccggatcgg acgattgcgt cgcatcgacc ctgcgcccaa gctgcatcat
    10141 cgaaattgcc gtcaaccaag ctctgataga gttggtcaag accaatgcgg agcatatacg
    10201 cccggagccg cggcgatcct gcaagctccg gatgcctccg ctcgaagtag cgcgtctgct
    10261 gctccataca agccaaccac ggcctccaga agaagatgtt ggcgacctcg tattgggaat
    10321 ccccgaacat cgcctcgctc cagtcaatga ccgctgttat gcggccattg tccgtcagga
    10381 cattgttgga gccgaaatcc gcgtgcacga ggtgccggac ttcggggcag tcctcggccc
    10441 aaagcatcag ctcatcgaga gcctgcgcga cggacgcact gacggtgtcg tccatcacag
    10501 tttgccagtg atacacatgg ggatcagcaa tcgcgcatat gaaatcacgc catgtagtgt
    10561 attgaccgat tccttgcggt ccgaatgggc cgaacccgct cgtctggcta agatcggccg
    10621 cagcgatcgc atccatggcc tccgcgaccg gctgcagaac agcgggcagt tcggtttcag
    10681 gcaggtcttg caacgtgaca ccctgtgcac ggcgggagat gcaataggtc aggctctcgc
    10741 tgaattcccc aatgtcaagc acttccggaa tcgggagcgc ggccgatgca aagtgccgat
    10801 aaacataacg atctttgtag aaaccatcgg cgcagctatt tacccgcagg acatatccac
    10861 gccctcctac atcgaagctg aaagcacgag attcttcgcc ctccgagagc tgcatcaggt
    10921 cggagacgct gtcgaacttt tcgatcagaa acttctcgac agacgtcgcg gtgagttcag
    10981 gctttttcat ggtggcggga tgcaggtcga aaggcccgga gatgaggaag aggagaacag
    11041 cgcggcagac gtgcgctttt gaagcgtgca gaatgccggg cctccggagg accttcgggc
    11101 gcccgccccg cccctgagcc cg
//
